Addgene plasmid #159616: COVID-SARS2 NSP10
Purpose: Bacterial expression plasmid for COVID-SARS2 NSP10 fused to GST
Depositing lab: Opher Gileadi. Depositing organization: University of Oxford.
Backbone
  Vector backbone: pNIC-CTH0
  Backbone size w/o insert (bp): 5340
  Total vector size (bp): 6455
  Vector type: Bacterial Expression
Growth in bacteria
  Bacterial resistance: Kanamycin, 50 μg/mL
  Growth temperature: 37°C
  Growth strain: DH5alpha
  Copy number: Low Copy
Gene/Insert
  Gene/Insert name: Covid-SARS2 Nsp10
  Species: Synthetic; COVID-SARS2
  Insert size (bp): 1113
  GenBank ID: NC_045512.2
  Promoter: T7 - LacO
  Tag / fusion protein: GST-3C protease site (N terminal on insert)
  Cloning method: Ligation Independent Cloning
  Sequencing primers: 5′ T7F; 3′ T7R
Terms and licenses: Academic/Nonprofit Terms; Industry Terms: Not Available to Industry
How to cite: COVID-SARS2 NSP10 was a gift from Opher Gileadi (Addgene plasmid # 159616 ; http://n2t.net/addgene:159616 ; RRID:Addgene_159616)
