[The description below was written by a language model from this plasmid's Addgene catalogue record and pLannotate feature annotations shown in this document.]
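Description:
COVID-SARS2 NSP10 is a bacterial expression plasmid built on the pNIC-CTH0 backbone, a pET-style vector for producing recombinant protein in E. coli under T7 control. It is about 6.45 kb in total. It is selected with kanamycin through an aminoglycoside phosphotransferase gene and replicates from a ColE1/pBR322-type origin. The retained rop gene and bom region fit the low copy number given in the catalogue entry. An f1 origin is also present, along with short remnants of a tetracycline resistance gene and of the AmpR promoter, which appear to be non-functional backbone leftovers.

The expression cassette consists of a T7 promoter followed directly by a lac operator and the phage T7 gene 10 ribosome binding site. A lacI gene with its own promoter on the plasmid supplies repressor, so transcription stays off until it is induced with IPTG in a host that provides T7 RNA polymerase. The open reading frame begins with Schistosoma japonicum glutathione S-transferase. According to the catalogue, a 3C protease cleavage site then links it to the synthetic SARS-CoV-2 nsp10 coding region, which was inserted by ligation-independent cloning. Nsp10 is the coronavirus cofactor that stimulates the nsp14 exoribonuclease and the nsp16 2'-O-methyltransferase. Downstream of the insert, the annotation detects FLAG and polyhistidine tag fragments from the vector ahead of the T7 terminator. The record lists only the N-terminal GST-3C tag, so it does not establish whether these C-terminal sequences are translated as part of the fusion.

The design supports glutathione-affinity purification of nsp10, with optional removal of GST by 3C protease, for uses such as biochemical or structural work.
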