Features (pLannotate 1.2.2; 21 found; start..end, strand, type, name):
      1..1083    -  CDS            lacI: lac repressor; lacI; The lac repressor binds to the lac operator to inhibit transcription in E. coli. This inhibition can be relieved by adding lactose or isopropyl-β-D-thiogalactopyranoside (IPTG).
   1084..1161    -  promoter       lacI promoter: lacI
   1169..1448    -  CDS            TcR (fragment): tetracycline efflux protein; tet; confers resistance to tetracycline
   1470..1488    +  promoter       T7 promoter: promoter for bacteriophage T7 RNA polymerase
   1489..1513    +  protein_bind   lac operator: The lac repressor binds to the lac operator to inhibit transcription in E. coli. This inhibition can be relieved by adding lactose or isopropyl-β-D-thiogalactopyranoside (IPTG). lac repressor encoded by lacI
   1528..1550    +  RBS            RBS: efficient ribosome binding site from bacteriophage T7 gene 10 (Olins and Rangwala, 1989)
   1557..2210    +  CDS            GST26_SCHJA: Experimental evidence at protein level: Swiss-Prot protein existence level 1. GST isoenzymes appear to play a central role in the parasite detoxification system. Other functions are also suspected including a role in increasing the solubility of haematin in the parasite gut. From Schistosoma japonicum (Blood fluke).
   2250..2666    +  CDS            R1A_SARS2 (fragment) (sequence withheld): Experimental evidence at protein level: Swiss-Prot protein existence level 1. [Non-structural protein 10]: Plays a pivotal role in viral transcription by stimulating both nsp14 3'-5' exoribonuclease and nsp16 2'-O-methyltransferase activities. Therefore plays an essential role in viral mRNAs cap methylation. From Severe acute respiratory syndrome coronavirus 2 (2019-nCoV) (SARS-CoV-2).
   2715..2735    +  CDS            3xFLAG (fragment): three tandem FLAG® epitope tags
   2785..2802    +  CDS            9xHis (fragment): 9xHis affinity tag
   2812..2861    +  CDS            SET1 (fragment): solubility-enhancement tag derived from T7 phage gene 10B
   2869..2916    +  terminator     T7 terminator: transcription terminator for bacteriophage T7 RNA polymerase
   2953..3381    +  rep_origin     f1 ori (sequence partly withheld): f1 bacteriophage origin of replication; arrow indicates direction of (+) strand synthesis
   3434..3491    +  promoter       AmpR promoter (fragment): bla
   3500..4315    -  CDS            KanR: aminoglycoside phosphotransferase; aph(3')-Ia; confers resistance to kanamycin in bacteria or G418 (Geneticin®) in eukaryotes
   4437..5025    +  rep_origin     ori: high-copy-number ColE1/pMB1/pBR322/pUC origin of replication
   5211..5350    -  misc_feature   bom: basis of mobility region from pBR322
   5452..5643    -  CDS            rop: Rop protein, which maintains plasmids at low copy number; rop
   5660..6040    +  CDS            YPB1_ECOLX: Protein predicted: Swiss-Prot protein existence level 4. From Escherichia coli.
   6112..6403    -  CDS            TcR (fragment): tetracycline efflux protein; tet; confers resistance to tetracycline
   6418..6439    -  protein_bind   CAP binding site: CAP binding activates transcription in the presence of cAMP. E. coli catabolite activator protein
>Addgene plasmid #159616 | COVID-SARS2 NSP10 | addgene full sequence | sequence record 311067 | Addgene NGS Result
TCACTGCCCGCTTTCCAGTCGGGAAACCTGTCGTGCCAGCTGCATTAATGAATCGGCCAACGCGCGGGGA
GAGGCGGTTTGCGTATTGGGCGCCAGGGTGGTTTTTCTTTTCACCAGTGAGACGGGCAACAGCTGATTGC
CCTTCACCGCCTGGCCCTGAGAGAGTTGCAGCAAGCGGTCCACGCTGGTTTGCCCCAGCAGGCGAAAATC
CTGTTTGATGGTGGTTAACGGCGGGATATAACATGAGCTGTCTTCGGTATCGTCGTATCCCACTACCGAG
ATATCCGCACCAACGCGCAGCCCGGACTCGGTAATGGCGCGCATTGCGCCCAGCGCCATCTGATCGTTGG
CAACCAGCATCGCAGTGGGAACGATGCCCTCATTCAGCATTTGCATGGTTTGTTGAAAACCGGACATGGC
ACTCCAGTCGCCTTCCCGTTCCGCTATCGGCTGAATTTGATTGCGAGTGAGATATTTATGCCAGCCAGCC
AGACGCAGACGCGCCGAGACAGAACTTAATGGGCCCGCTAACAGCGCGATTTGCTGGTGACCCAATGCGA
CCAGATGCTCCACGCCCAGTCGCGTACCGTCTTCATGGGAGAAAATAATACTGTTGATGGGTGTCTGGTC
AGAGACATCAAGAAATAACGCCGGAACATTAGTGCAGGCAGCTTCCACAGCAATGGCATCCTGGTCATCC
AGCGGATAGTTAATGATCAGCCCACTGACGCGTTGCGCGAGAAGATTGTGCACCGCCGCTTTACAGGCTT
CGACGCCGCTTCGTTCTACCATCGACACCACCACGCTGGCACCCAGTTGATCGGCGCGAGATTTAATCGC
CGCGACAATTTGCGACGGCGCGTGCAGGGCCAGACTGGAGGTGGCAACGCCAATCAGCAACGACTGTTTG
CCCGCCAGTTGTTGTGCCACGCGGTTGGGAATGTAATTCAGCTCCGCCATCGCCGCTTCCACTTTTTCCC
GCGTTTTCGCAGAAACGTGGCTGGCCTGGTTCACCACGCGGGAAACGGTCTGATAAGAGACACCGGCATA
CTCTGCGACATCGTATAACGTTACTGGTTTCACATTCACCACCCTGAATTGACTCTCTTCCGGGCGCTAT
CATGCCATACCGCGAAAGGTTTTGCGCCATTCGATGGTGTCCGGGATCTCGACGCTCTCCCTTATGCGAC
TCCTGCATTAGGAAGCAGCCCAGTAGTAGGTTGAGGCCGTTGAGCACCGCCGCCGCAAGGAATGGTGCAT
GCAAGGAGATGGCGCCCAACAGTCCCCCGGCCACGGGGCCTGCCACCATACCCACGCCGAAACAAGCGCT
CATGAGCCCGAAGTGGCGAGCCCGATCTTCCCCATCGGTGATGTCGGCGATATAGGCGCCAGCAACCGCA
CCTGTGGCGCCGGTGATGCCGGCCACGATGCGTCCGGCGTAGAGGATCGAGATCTCGATCCCGCGAAATT
AATACGACTCACTATAGGGGAATTGTGAGCGGATAACAATTCCCCTCTAGAAATAATTTTGTTTAACCTT
AAGAAGGAGATATACTATGTCCCCGATCCTGGGTTACTGGAAAATCAAAGGTCTGGTCCAGCCGACGCGG
CTGTTGCTTGAATACTTAGAGGAGAAATATGAGGAACATCTGTATGAACGTGATGAAGGCGACAAATGGC
GTAATAAAAAATTCGAGTTAGGGTTAGAGTTCCCCAATTTGCCGTATTATATCGACGGGGACGTGAAATT
GACTCAGAGCATGGCCATCATTCGGTACATCGCAGATAAGCATAATATGTTAGGTGGCTGCCCTAAAGAA
CGGGCAGAAATCTCTATGCTGGAAGGTGCCGTGCTCGATATTCGTTACGGGGTATCCCGCATTGCCTATA
GTAAAGATTTTGAAACCCTGAAAGTAGACTTTCTGTCTAAACTCCCCGAAATGCTTAAAATGTTTGAGGA
TCGCCTGTGCCACAAAACTTATCTGAACGGGGATCACGTGACCCATCCGGATTTTATGCTCTATGATGCG
TTAGACGTGGTGCTTTACATGGATCCGATGTGTTTAGATGCGTTTCCGAAACTGGTGTGCTTCAAAAAAC
GGATTGAAGCTATCCCACAAATCGACAAGTATTTAAAAAGCAGCAAATATATCGCCTGGCCCTTACAGGG
CTGGCAAGCTACGTTCGGTGGCGGCGATCATCCACCGAAGTCGGATCTGGAGGTGCTGTTTCAAGGCCCG
CTGCGTAGC
[417 nt withheld, positions 2250-2666]
TGAGCAGAGAACCTCTACTTCCAATCGCACCATCATCACCACCATTGATACAAGGATGACGACGATAAGT
GAGGATCCGAATTCGAGCTCCGTCGACAAGCTTGCGGCCGCACTCGAGCACCACCACCACCACCACTGAG
ATCCGGCTGCTAACAAAGCCCGAAAGGAAGCTGAGTTGGCTGCTGCCACCGCTGAGCAATAACTAGCATA
ACCCCTTGGGGCCTCTAAACGGGTCTTGAGGGGTTTTTTGCTGAAAGGAGGAACTATATCCGGATTGGCG
AATGGG
[124 nt withheld, positions 2953-3076]
C
[91 nt withheld, positions 3078-3168]
A
[49 nt withheld, positions 3170-3218]
CCTTTGACGTTGGAGTCCACGTTCTTT
[37 nt withheld, positions 3246-3282]
ACCCTATCTCGGTCTATTCTTTTGATTTATAAGGGATTTTGCCGATTTCGGCCTATTGGTTAAAAAATGA
GCTGATTTAACAAAAATTTAACGCGAATTTTAACAAAATATTAACGCTTACAATTTAGGTGGCACTTTTC
GGGGAAATGTGCGCGGAACCCCTATTTGTTTATTTTTCTAAATACATTCAAATATGTATCCGCTCATGAA
TTAATTCTTAGAAAAACTCATCGAGCATCAAATGAAACTGCAATTTATTCATATCAGGATTATCAATACC
ATATTTTTGAAAAAGCCGTTTCTGTAATGAAGGAGAAAACTCACCGAGGCAGTTCCATAGGATGGCAAGA
TCCTGGTATCGGTCTGCGATTCCGACTCGTCCAACATCAATACAACCTATTAATTTCCCCTCGTCAAAAA
TAAGGTTATCAAGTGAGAAATCACCATGAGTGACGACTGAATCCGGTGAGAATGGCAAAAGTTTATGCAT
TTCTTTCCAGACTTGTTCAACAGGCCAGCCATTACGCTCGTCATCAAAATCACTCGCATCAACCAAACCG
TTATTCATTCGTGATTGCGCCTGAGCGAGACGAAATACGCGATCGCTGTTAAAAGGACAATTACAAACAG
GAATCGAATGCAACCGGCGCAGGAACACTGCCAGCGCATCAACAATATTTTCACCTGAATCAGGATATTC
TTCTAATACCTGGAATGCTGTTTTCCCGGGGATCGCAGTGGTGAGTAACCATGCATCATCAGGAGTACGG
ATAAAATGCTTGATGGTCGGAAGAGGCATAAATTCCGTCAGCCAGTTTAGTCTGACCATCTCATCTGTAA
CATCATTGGCAACGCTACCTTTGCCATGTTTCAGAAACAACTCTGGCGCATCGGGCTTCCCATACAATCG
ATAGATTGTCGCACCTGATTGCCCGACATTATCGCGAGCCCATTTATACCCATATAAATCAGCATCCATG
TTGGAATTTAATCGCGGCCTAGAGCAAGACGTTTCCCGTTGAATATGGCTCATAACACCCCTTGTATTAC
TGTTTATGTAAGCAGACAGTTTTATTGTTCATGACCAAAATCCCTTAACGTGAGTTTTCGTTCCACTGAG
CGTCAGACCCCGTAGAAAAGATCAAAGGATCTTCTTGAGATCCTTTTTTTCTGCGCGTAATCTGCTGCTT
GCAAACAAAAAAACCACCGCTACCAGCGGTGGTTTGTTTGCCGGATCAAGAGCTACCAACTCTTTTTCCG
AAGGTAACTGGCTTCAGCAGAGCGCAGATACCAAATACTGTCCTTCTAGTGTAGCCGTAGTTAGGCCACC
ACTTCAAGAACTCTGTAGCACCGCCTACATACCTCGCTCTGCTAATCCTGTTACCAGTGGCTGCTGCCAG
TGGCGATAAGTCGTGTCTTACCGGGTTGGACTCAAGACGATAGTTACCGGATAAGGCGCAGCGGTCGGGC
TGAACGGGGGGTTCGTGCACACAGCCCAGCTTGGAGCGAACGACCTACACCGAACTGAGATACCTACAGC
GTGAGCTATGAGAAAGCGCCACGCTTCCCGAAGGGAGAAAGGCGGACAGGTATCCGGTAAGCGGCAGGGT
CGGAACAGGAGAGCGCACGAGGGAGCTTCCAGGGGGAAACGCCTGGTATCTTTATAGTCCTGTCGGGTTT
CGCCACCTCTGACTTGAGCGTCGATTTTTGTGATGCTCGTCAGGGGGGCGGAGCCTATGGAAAAACGCCA
GCAACGCGGCCTTTTTACGGTTCCTGGCCTTTTGCTGGCCTTTTGCTCACATGTTCTTTCCTGCGTTATC
CCCTGATTCTGTGGATAACCGTATTACCGCCTTTGAGTGAGCTGATACCGCTCGCCGCAGCCGAACGACC
GAGCGCAGCGAGTCAGTGAGCGAGGAAGCGGAAGAGCGCCTGATGCGGTATTTTCTCCTTACGCATCTGT
GCGGTATTTCACACCGCAATGGTGCACTCTCAGTACAATCTGCTCTGATGCCGCATAGTTAAGCCAGTAT
ACACTCCGCTATCGCTACGTGACTGGGTCATGGCTGCGCCCCGACACCCGCCAACACCCGCTGACGCGCC
CTGACGGGCTTGTCTGCTCCCGGCATCCGCTTACAGACAAGCTGTGACCGTCTCCGGGAGCTGCATGTGT
CAGAGGTTTTCACCGTCATCACCGAAACGCGCGAGGCAGCTGCGGTAAAGCTCATCAGCGTGGTCGTGAA
GCGATTCACAGATGTCTGCCTGTTCATCCGCGTCCAGCTCGTTGAGTTTCTCCAGAAGCGTTAATGTCTG
GCTTCTGATAAAGCGGGCCATGTTAAGGGCGGTTTTTTCCTGTTTGGTCACTGATGCCTCCGTGTAAGGG
GGATTTCTGTTCATGGGGGTAATGATACCGATGAAACGAGAGAGGATGCTCACGATACGGGTTACTGATG
ATGAACATGCCCGGTTACTGGAACGTTGTGAGGGTAAACAACTGGCGGTATGGATGCGGCGGGACCAGAG
AAAAATCACTCAGGGTCAATGCCAGCGCTTCGTTAATACAGATGTAGGTGTTCCACAGGGTAGCCAGCAG
CATCCTGCGATGCAGATCCGGAACATAATGGTGCAGGGCGCTGACTTCCGCGTTTCCAGACTTTACGAAA
CACGGAAACCGAAGACCATTCATGTTGTTGCTCAGGTCGCAGACGTTTTGCAGCAGCAGTCGCTTCACGT
TCGCTCGCGTATCGGTGATTCATTCTGCTAACCAGTAAGGCAACCCCGCCAGCCTAGCCGGGTCCTCAAC
GACAGGAGCACGATCATGCGCACCCGTGGGGCCGCCATGCCGGCGATAATGGCCTGCTTCTCGCCGAAAC
GTTTGGTGGCGGGACCAGTGACGAAGGCTTGAGCGAGGGCGTGCAAGATTCCGAATACCGCAAGCGACAG
GCCGATCATCGTCGCGCTCCAGCGAAAGCGGTCCTCGCCGAAAATGACCCAGAGCGCTGCCGGCACCTGT
CCTACGAGTTGCATGATAAAGAAGACAGTCATAAGTGCGGCGACGATAGTCATGCCCCGCGCCCACCGGA
AGGAGCTGACTGGGTTGAAGGCTCTCAAGGGCATCGGTCGAGATCCCGGTGCCTAATGAGTGAGCTAACT
TACATTAATTGCGTTGCGC
